>Addgene plasmid #109289 | pSUM-Kan-MCS2 | addgene full sequence | sequence record 211601 | Addgene NGS Result
TAGGCACCCCAGGCTTTACACTTTATGCTTCCGGCTCGTATGTTGTGTGGAATTGTGAGCGGATAACAAT
TTCACACAGGAAACAGCTATGACCATGATTACGAATTCCCGGGGATCCAAGCTTCTGTCATATGTTTTTC
CTCCTTATAAAGTTAATCAGAATTCGAGCTCGCAGCTTGGCACTGGCCGTCGTTTTACAACGTCGTGACT
GGGAAAACCCTGGCGTTACCCAACTTAATCGCCTTGCAGCACATCCCCCTTTCGCCAGCTGGCGTAATAG
CGAAGAGGCCCGCACCGATCGCCCTTCCCAACAGTTGCGCAGCCTGAATGGCGAATGGCGCTGATGTCCG
GCGGTGCTTTTGCCGTTACGCACCACCCCGTCAGTAGCTGAACAGGAGGGACAGGGGGTGGGCGAAGAAC
TCCAGCATGAGATCCCCGCGCTGGAGGATCATCCAGCCGGCGTCCCGGAAAACGATTCCGAAGCCCAACC
TTTCATAGAAGGCGGCGGTGGAATCGAAATCTCGTGATGGCAGGTTGGGCGTCGCTTGGTCGGTCATTTC
GAACCCCAGAGTCCCGCTCAGAAGAACTCGTCAAGAAGGCGATAGAAGGCGATGCGCTGCGAATCGGGAG
CGGCGATACCGTAAAGCACGAGGAAGCGGTCAGCCCATTCGCCGCCAAGCTCTTCAGCAATATCACGGGT
AGCCAACGCTATGTCCTGATAGCGGTCCGCCACACCCAGCCGGCCACAGTCGATGAATCCAGAAAAGCGG
CCATTTTCCACCATGATATTCGGCAAGCAGGCATCGCCATGGGTCACGACGAGATCCTCGCCGTCGGGCA
TCCGCGCCTTGAGCCTGGCGAACAGTTCGGCTGGCGCGAGCCCCTGATGCTCTTCGTCCAGATCATCCTG
ATCGACAAGACCGGCTTCCATCCGAGTACGTGCTCGCTCGATGCGATGTTTCGCTTGGTGGTCGAATGGG
CAGGTAGCCGGATCAAGCGTATGCAGCCGCCGCATTGCATCAGCCATGATGGATACTTTCTCGGCAGGAG
CAAGGTGAGATGACAGGAGATCCTGCCCCGGCACTTCGCCCAATAGCAGCCAGTCCCTTCCCGCTTCAGT
GACAACGTCGAGCACAGCTGCGCAAGGAACGCCCGTCGTGGCCAGCCACGATAGCCGCGCTGCCTCGTCT
TGGAGTTCATTCAGGGCACCGGACAGGTCGGTCTTGACAAAAAGAACCGGGCGCCCCTGCGCTGACAGCC
GGAACACGGCGGCATCAGAGCAGCCGATTGTCTGTTGTGCCCAGTCATAGCCGAATAGCCTCTCCACCCA
AGCGGCCGGAGAACCTGCGTGCAATCCATCTTGTTCAATCATGCGAAACGATCCTCATCCTGTCTCTTGA
TCAGATCTTGATCCCCTGCGCCATCAGATCCTTGGCGGCAAGAAAGCCATCCAGTTTACTTTGCAGGGCT
TCCCAACCTTACCAGAGGGCGCCCCAGCTGGCAATTCCGGTTCGCTTGCTGTCCATAAAACCGCCCAGTC
TAGCTATCGCCATGTAAGCCCACTGCAAGCTACCTGCTTTCTCTTTGCGCTTGCGTTTTCCCTTGTCCAG
ATAGCCCAGTAGCTGACATTCATCCGGGGTCAGCACCGTTTCTGCGGACTGGCTTTCTACGTGTTCCGCT
TCCTTTAGCAGCCCTTGCGCCCTGAGTGCTTGCGGCAGCGTGAAGCTGTGCCTAGAAATAACGAGGACAG
TCGCACGACGAAGTTCTTCTGGATCGCGCCCGTGCTGGAAGCACTCAACCTCGAAGCGTGTGGTTGCGGA
GCCATCTAGCAACCACACGAAACATGCGCAACGAACCGCGCAACGAACAACGCCTAGAACTGGCCCTAGA
TGAGCTGACTCGTATCGTTGGTAAACCTAGTTTGACCAGCATGTTTTAACTACGTTCGGTGAGCTGTCAA
CGGGGCCTGTAACGGCACAACGAACCGTGCAACGAGAGTGGCCACGGATGCCACCACAGGCACTACAACG
GAGTTCGCCACGTACATCACCACAACCACCGATTCTGGCGGTGAGCTCCCCGATATTCAGCGGAAATGGC
TTGGTATCGACCAAGATTCGTAGAACCCCGTCTCGTCTGGCTGGTATTCAAAACGGGCGCAACGAAACAC
GCAACGAGACAGGCATGGCCCAAACCAGAAAACTAGCGTCTACCAGGACTTTTACCTGTCCGACCCGTTG
CAACGGAACCCCCCACGGAACCCCCGCGACACCCGCTCCCCAATTGCGTTAGAACAGCGGTGGATTGTCG
GCTTCGTTGTGGGCCTTTTGAGCCGCTTCCTGTTCTGCCGCACGCTCTTTCCTCGCCCGATAGCCGAGTC
GCTTAACGGTGTCCAGATGCAGCCCGAAATGTTTGGCCGTTTGCGGCCAAGAGTGGCCCTCGTCGTCGTG
ATAGGCGCGGATGCGTTCGCGGCGTGCAGCCTGCTCGGCGAGCCACTCGCTGCGTTCCTGCGCCACGAGC
CGGACGACGTGGCGTTCGGATAGTCCGGTGATTCGAGCGCCTTCGGCGGCGGTCACGCGCCGCTTTTTGC
GGACAGTCGGCTGCCGGTTGTAGCCGTCGCTGTAGCCGTCGCTGTAGCCGTCGCTCATAGCAATGCCTCC
ATGGCTGACGCGGACTTTGCGCGCCGCGCAACTGTGCTCGCCGCCGTGCGCGCTGCTGCGCCCTTCCGCG
AGATGGCCGACTGGCGCGCACTGAGTGTGGCCTCGTAGACCACGATCCCGTCCGCCCAAATGCGCGACTT
GGTTGTGATCCAACGCCAAATGCTGTTGGCGATGGCGCGGACCTCGCTGTCCGGTAGCGGTCCGGGACAC
ACGTCGTTGCACGGGAATTCGGCGTTTCGCGCGTGGCACTCGGCATAGATCGCGCGGCCGAGTCCGTCCA
CGTTCCGGGTCGGCAGGTAGATCCGCATGAGGGCGGGACGATAGGCCCACAACCTGACGGAATCGAACAG
TGCGCAATTCCGCCCTAGCGGCGTCGGAGCCGCTTTGTACGTGGTCTGCTGACGCCAGCGCGGCGGTGGC
ATGTTCGCGCCGAGCTCGGCCTCGATGTGGCTGAGTGTGTAGAGATCTGAGTGGAGCCATTCCGTTTCCC
AGGCGATGTGGCCGGGGTTTTTGGTCATGAGGCCTGAGTAACTGCGGTCGCCGTCGACGGCGCGCCGAAG
GCCTTCGGCGCACGCCGCCATGTATGCGAGCGGCTTACGCCGCGCGTATTCGGTGCGTGGAACAGGGGCG
TTGAGTGCCCACACTGCGTGTGCGTGGCCGTTGGCGCGATTGCCCACGATCGCGTTGGGCAGCGGATGGG
ACCCCCGGGCGCTGAGCGCTCGGAGCGCTGCGTCTGGATGGTCTACGTCCACGACCAGCAGGTTTGCCAG
CGCTGTTGGGTTCGCCTCGATGTACCGGCGGCCTAGGGCCGACGCGCGGCTTTGGCGGTAGATCCCCTCG
AGCAGATCGTCGCTTGCCAGCGGCCAGTACGGCAGCCAGAGCTGCTCAAATTCGTCGGCGACGTGGCTCA
CGCTTGGTAGTAGACCACGATTAATCACCGGTGTATGGTCCGACACGAGCTCCAAGTCAGATATTTCGCT
GAGGGGCCACCCCACAACTGCACACTCCCCCGCTCTCCCGTCGAGCCCTGGTGGTGGAACACCAGCGACA
GCCGAGCACCCCCAACCACCTGTACCAACCAGGAGGAACACATGCGTCGTTTCGAGGACGTTTCCGGGCC
GCTGAGAGCCGCTGTGGCGGCCGTACACGCCGCCTTAGACCCGTTAGACCCCCTGCCGCCTGAATGCGCG
GGTACGAGCCACACAGCGCCCGAACTTACGGAGCTGGTGGGCTCACCTGGCTTTATGGCGTACGAATCGG
CTGTGTGCGACCTGTTGGGCGAGGTGAGGTACGCGCTACTCACGCTGGCAAGGGCGACACAGCCGCCCCA
CCGAGCCCGCACGGCCGCGCGCGGTGTCAACAACCGGGTGAGTCGTGCACACCAGCAGGTGTTCGAGGCT
TGGCTCGAAGTGCAGGACATCGTGGCGAACGCCGCCCGATGAGCCGCGCCTTACGCTGGCTGCCAGCCGT
TCGCGGGCTGGTTGGTGCAGCGCGTCGAGCGGTTAGAGGCCCTGCGGTGTTCCACCACCGCAGGCCTCGC
CCTTTTTAAGGCTGAATTTGCTTGTCTCCGAATCCAACTGGCTTGTCCAAGGGTGTATCTACGCTTAATC
CAAAGTTCAAACGAGGGGATTACACATGACCAACTTCGATAACGTTCTCGGCTCGATATTTTATCTGATT
AATAAGATGATCTTCTTGAGATCGTTTTGGTCTGCGCGTAATCTCTTGCTCTGAAAACGAAAAAACCGCC
TTGCAGGGCGGTTTTTCGAAGGTTCTCTGAGCTACCAACTCTTTGAACCGAGGTAACTGGCTTGGAGGAG
CGCAGTCACCAAAACTTGTCCTTTCAGTTTAGCCTTAACCGGCGCATGACTTCAAGACTAACTCCTCTAA
ATCAATTACCAGTGGCTGCTGCCAGTGGTGCTTTTGCATGTCTTTCCGGGTTGGACTCAAGACGATAGTT
ACCGGATAAGGCGCAGCGGTCGGACTGAACGGGGGGTTCGTGCATACAGTCCAGCTTGGAGCGAACTGCC
TACCCGGAACTGAGTGTCAGGCGTGGAATGAGACAAACGCGGCCATAACAGCGGAATGACACCGGTAAAC
CGAAAGGCAGGAACAGGAGAGCGCACGAGGGAGCCGCCAGGGGAAACGCCTGGTATCTTTATAGTCCTGT
CGGGTTTCGCCACCACTGATTTGAGCGTCAGATTTCGTGATGCTTGTCAGGGGGGCGGAGCCTATGGAAA
AACGGCTTTGCCGCGGCCCTCTCACTTCCCTGTTAAGTATCTTCCTGGCATCTTCCAGGAAATCTCCGCC
CCGTTCGTAAGCCATTTCCGCTCGCCGCAGTCGAACGACCGAGCGTAGCGAGTCAGTGAGCGAGGAAGCG
GAATATATCCTGTATCACATATTCTGCTGACGCACCGGTGCAGCCTTTTTTCTCCTGCCACATGAAGCAC
TTCACTGACACCCTCATCAGTGCCAACATAGTAAGCCAGTATATACACTCCGCTAGCGCCCAATACGCAA
ACCGCCTCTCCCCGCGCGTTGGCCGATTCATTAATGCAGCTGGCACGACAGGTTTCCCGACTGGAAAGCG
GGCAGTGAGCGCAACGCAATTAATGTGAGTTAGCTCACTCAT
Features (pLannotate 1.2.2; 11 found; start..end, strand, type, name):
     15..45      +  promoter       lac promoter: promoter for the E. coli lac operon
     53..69      +  protein_bind   lac operator: The lac repressor binds to the lac operator to inhibit transcription in E. coli. This inhibition can be relieved by adding lactose or isopropyl-β-D-thiogalactopyranoside (IPTG). lac repressor encoded by lacI
    181..335     +  CDS            lacZα (fragment): LacZα fragment of β-galactosidase; lacZ fragment
    338..404     -  mobile_element IS1 (fragment): prokaryotic transposable element IS1
    405..557     -  CDS            ble (fragment): BLE_KLEPN - Experimental evidence at protein level: Swiss-Prot protein existence level 1. Binding protein with a strong affinity to the bleomycin family of antibiotics. Binds to CL990; an antimitotic-antibiotic compound. From Klebsiella pneumoniae.
    581..1372    -  CDS            neo: KKA2_KLEPN - Also known as kan, nptII. Experimental evidence at protein level: Swiss-Prot protein existence level 1. Resistance to kanamycin, neomycin, paromomycin, ribostamycin, butirosin and gentamicin B. From Klebsiella pneumoniae.
   1404..1787    -  CDS            tnpA (fragment): TN5P_ECOLX - Also known as tnp. Experimental evidence at protein level: Swiss-Prot protein existence level 1. Mediates transposition of transposon Tn5 by a 'cut and paste' mechanism. First, the monomeric transposase binds the 19 bp inverted DNA repeats flanking the transposon. Then, dimerization of the DNA- bound transposase creates a synaptic DNA complex. After nicking of the first DNA strand, excision of the transposon proceeds through a series of intermediates. The transposase then mediates the insertion of the transposon at a new site by strand transfer. The activity of the wild- type tran
   4356..4900    +  rep_origin     p15A ori: Plasmids containing the medium-copy-number p15A origin of replication can be propagated in E. coli cells that contain a second plasmid with the ColE1 origin.
   4988..5043    +  rep_origin     RSF ori (fragment): Plasmids containing the RSF 1030 origin of replication can be propagated in E. coli cells that contain additional plasmids with compatible origins.
   5166..5258    +  CDS            lacI (fragment): lac repressor; lacI; The lac repressor binds to the lac operator to inhibit transcription in E. coli. This inhibition can be relieved by adding lactose or isopropyl-β-D-thiogalactopyranoside (IPTG).
   5271..5292    +  protein_bind   CAP binding site: CAP binding activates transcription in the presence of cAMP. E. coli catabolite activator protein
