[The description below was written by a language model from this plasmid's Addgene catalogue record and pLannotate feature annotations shown in this document.]
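Description:
pSUM-Kan-MCS2 is an empty E. coli–mycobacteria shuttle backbone derived from pSUM36, intended for high-level protein expression in mycobacteria, including (according to the associated publication title) bacteria residing in infected macrophages. It is a 5,292-nt, low-copy plasmid selected with kanamycin. In E. coli it replicates from a p15A origin, next to which the annotation also picks up a short RSF-type origin fragment. Kanamycin resistance comes from a Tn5-derived cassette: the neo (nptII) coding sequence on the reverse strand is flanked by a partial ble gene, a fragment of the Tn5 transposase gene and a short IS1 remnant, all leftovers of the transposon source rather than functional parts.

There is no insert. According to the depositor, the plasmid was made from pSUM-kan-MCS1-gfp by reversing the orientation of the BamHI and HindII sites (as the record names them) to allow directional cloning. An optimized translation initiation region taken from pGreenTIR sits at the 3' end of the kanamycin cassette. That placement suggests that a gene cloned there would be translated efficiently downstream of the resistance gene, but the record does not explicitly name the promoter that drives the cloned gene. The feature table also shows a pUC-style lac region, comprising a CAP binding site, lac promoter and operator, a lacZα fragment and a lacI remnant, which lies next to the cassette. A stretch of roughly 2.5 kb between the Tn5 sequences and the p15A origin carries no annotation. This may be where the mycobacterial replication functions expected of a shuttle vector lie, though the automated annotation does not identify them.
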