Addgene plasmid #109289: pSUM-Kan-MCS2
Purpose: (Empty Backbone) Expresses high levels of protein in mycobacteria
Depositing lab: Nicolai van Oers. Depositing organization: University of Texas Southwestern Medical Center. Publication: Mycobacterial shuttle vectors designed for high-level protein expression in infected macrophages. Eitson JL, Medeiros JJ, Hoover AR, Srivastava S, Roybal KT, Ainsa JA, Hansen EJ, Gumbo T, van Oers NS. Appl Environ Microbiol. 2012 Oct;78(19):6829-37. doi: 10.1128/AEM.01674-12. Epub 2012 Jul 20. PubMed 22820329.
Backbone
  Vector backbone: pSUM36
  Backbone manufacturer: from PMID 9218713
  Vector type: Bacterial Expression
Growth in bacteria
  Bacterial resistance: Kanamycin, 50 μg/mL
  Growth temperature: 37°C
  Growth strain: DH5alpha
  Copy number: Low Copy
Gene/Insert
  Gene/Insert name: None
  Mutation: pSUM-kan-MCS1-gfp was modified to reorient the BamHI and HindII sites for directional cloning.
Terms and licenses: Academic/Nonprofit Terms; Industry Terms: Not Available to Industry
Depositor comments: pSUM-kan-MCS1-gfp was modified to flip the BamHI and HindII sites for directional cloning. The optimized translation initiation site (from pGreenTIR) was cloned at the 3' end of the kanamycin cassette.
How to cite: pSUM-Kan-MCS2 was a gift from Nicolai van Oers (Addgene plasmid # 109289 ; http://n2t.net/addgene:109289 ; RRID:Addgene_109289)
